>Addgene plasmid #86449 | pBac[3xP3-EGFP;Tc'hsp5'-Gal4Delta-3'UTR] | addgene full sequence | sequence record 171154 | Addgene NGS Result
TCGCGCGTTTCGGTGATGACGGTGAAAACCTCTGACACATGCAGCTCCCGGAGACGGTCACAGCTTGTCT
GTAAGCGGATGCCGGGAGCAGACAAGCCCGTCAGGGCGCGTCAGCGGGTGTTGGCGGGTGTCGGGGCTGG
CTTAACTATGCGGCATCAGAGCAGATTGTACTGAGAGTGCACCATATGCGGTGTGAAATACCGCACAGAT
GCGTAAGGAGAAAATACCGCATCAGGCGCCATTCGCCATTCAGGCTGCGCAACTGTTGGGAAGGGCGATC
GGTGCGGGCCTCTTCGCTATTACGCCAGCTGGCGAAAGGGGGATGTGCTGCAAGGCGATTAAGTTGGGTA
ACGCCAGGGTTTTCCCAGTCACGACGTTGTAAAACGACGGCCAGTGCCAAGCTTTGTTTAAAAATATAAC
AAAATTGTGATCCCACAAAATGAAGTGGGGCAAAATCAAATAATTAATAGTGTCCGTAAACTTGTTGGTC
TTCAACTTTTTGAGGAACACGTTGGACGGCAAATCCGTGACTATAACACAAGTTGATTTAATAATTTTAG
CCAACACGTCGGGCTGCGTGTTTTTTGCCGACGCGTCTGTGTACACGTTGATTAACTGGTCGATTAAACT
GTTGAAATAATTTAATTTTTGGTTCTTCTTTAAATCTGTGATGAAATTTTTTAAAATAACTTTAAATTCT
TCATTGGTAAAAAATGCCACGTTTTGCAACTTGTGAGGGTCTAATATGAGGTCAAACTCAGTAGGAGTTT
TATCCAAAAAAGAAAACATGATTACGTCTGTACACGAACGCGTATTAACGCAGAGTGCAAAGTATAAGAG
GGTTAAAAAATATATTTTACGCACCATATACGCATCGGGTTGATATCGTTAATATGGATCAATTTGAACA
GTTGATTAACGTGTCTCTGCTCAAGTCTTTGATCAAAACGCAAATCGACGAAAATGTGTCGGACAATATC
AAGTCGATGAGCGAAAAACTAAAAAGGCTAGAATACGACAATCTCACAGACAGCGTTGAGATATACGGTA
TTCACGACAGCAGGCTGAATAATAAAAAAATTAGAAACTATTATTTAACCCTAGAAAGATAATCATATTG
TGACGTACGTTAAAGATAATCATGCGTAAAATTGACGCATGTGTTTTATCGGTCTGTATATCGAGGTTTA
TTTATTAATTTGAATAGATATTAAGTTTTATTATATTTACACTTACATACTAATAATAAATTCAACAAAC
AATTTATTTATGTTTATTTATTTATTAAAAAAAAACAAAAACTCAAAATTTCTTCTATAAAGTAACAAAA
CTTTTAAACATTCTCTCTTTTACAAAAATAAACTTATTTTGTACTTTAAAAACAGTCATGTTGTATTATA
AAATAAGTAATTAGCTTAACTTATACATAATAGAAACAAATTATACTTATTAGTCAGTCAGAAACAACTT
TGGCACATATCAATATTATGCTCTCGACAAATAACTTTTTTGCATTTTTTGCACGATGCATTTGCCTTTC
GCCTTATTTTAGAGGGGCAGTAAGTACAGTAAGTACGTTTTTTCATTACTGGCTCTTCAGTACTGTCATC
TGATGTACCAGGCACTTCATTTGGCAAAATATTAGAGATATTATCGCGCAAATATCTCTTCAAAGTAGGA
GCTTCTAAACGCTTACGCATAAACGATGACGTCAGGCTCATGTAAAGGTTTCTCATAAATTTTTTGCGAC
TTTGAACCTTTTCTCCCTTGCTACTGACATTATGGCTGTATATAATAAAAGAATTTATGCAGGCAATGTT
TATCATTCCGTACAATAATGCCATAGGCCACCTATTCGTCTTCCTACTGCAGGTCATCACAGAACACATT
TGGTCTAGCGTGTCCACTCCGCCTTTAGTTTGATTATAATACATAACCATTTGCGGTTTACCGGTACTTT
CGTTGATAGAAGCATCCTCATCACAAGATGATAATAAGTATACCATCTTAGCTGGCTTCGGTTTATATGA
GACGAGAGTAAGGGGTCCGTCAAAACAAAACATCGATGTTCCCACTGGCCTGGAGCGACTGTTTTTCAGT
ACTTCCGGTATCTCGCGTTTGTTTGATCGCACGGTTCCCACAATGGTTAATTCGAGCTCGCCCGGGGATC
TAATTCAATTAGAGACTAATTCAATTAGAGCTAATTCAATTAGGATCCAAGCTTATCGATTTCGAACCCT
CGACCGCCGGAGTATAAATAGAGGCGCTTCGTCTACGGAGCGACAATTCAATTCAAACAAGCAAAGTGAA
CACGTCGCTAAGCGAAAGCTAAGCAAATAAACAAGCGCAGCTGAACAAGCTAAACAATCGGGGTACCGCT
AGAGTCGACGGTACCGCGGGCCCGGGATCCACCGGTCGCCACCATGGTGAGCAAGGGCGAGGAGCTGTTC
ACCGGGGTGGTGCCCATCCTGGTCGAGCTGGACGGCGACGTAAACGGCCACAAGTTCAGCGTGTCCGGCG
AGGGCGAGGGCGATGCCACCTACGGCAAGCTGACCCTGAAGTTCATCTGCACCACCGGCAAGCTGCCCGT
GCCCTGGCCCACCCTCGTGACCACCCTGACCTACGGCGTGCAGTGCTTCAGCCGCTACCCCGACCACATG
AAGCAGCACGACTTCTTCAAGTCCGCCATGCCCGAAGGCTACGTCCAGGAGCGCACCATCTTCTTCAAGG
ACGACGGCAACTACAAGACCCGCGCCGAGGTGAAGTTCGAGGGCGACACCCTGGTGAACCGCATCGAGCT
GAAGGGCATCGACTTCAAGGAGGACGGCAACATCCTGGGGCACAAGCTGGAGTACAACTACAACAGCCAC
AACGTCTATATCATGGCCGACAAGCAGAAGAACGGCATCAAGGTGAACTTCAAGATCCGCCACAACATCG
AGGACGGCAGCGTGCAGCTCGCCGACCACTACCAGCAGAACACCCCCATCGGCGACGGCCCCGTGCTGCT
GCCCGACAACCACTACCTGAGCACCCAGTCCGCCCTGAGCAAAGACCCCAACGAGAAGCGCGATCACATG
GTCCTGCTGGAGTTCGTGACCGCCGCCGGGATCACTCTCGGCATGGACGAGCTGTACAAGTAAAGCGGCC
GCGACTCTAGATCATAATCAGCCATACCACATTTGTAGAGGTTTTACTTGCTTTAAAAAACCTCCCACAC
CTCCCCCTGAACCTGAAACATAAAATGAATGCAATTGTTGTTGTTAACTTGTTTATTGCAGCTTATAATG
GTTACAAATAAAGCAATAGCATCACAAATTTCACAAATAAAGCATTTTTTTCACTGCATTCTAGTTGTGG
TTTGTCCAAACTCATCAATGTATCTTAAAGCTTATCGATACGCGTACGGCGCGCCAAGCTTAAGGTGCAC
GGCCCACGTGGCCACTAGTGAGCAGCCAGTTGTTTTTTTCTATATTCCTGATGGGCATACGAAGGAGAGC
CCGTTTGCGCTTAATACTGCCAAGGCCACGACTAATGCGGTAAGTTTTTTATTATTTTAAAATGAAACAA
CTTTTTATCTTTAAATTAAATAATTTATTAAAAATTTTTAAATAATCTACAAAAATCAGTCTTTAAACTT
AATGCAGTCACTATCTACTTTATTATAACTAAAGTAACTTTACGTACTATTATTTACAAAAATAAACTAT
CACAATTAACTAAGTAGGAACACAAACCGATCATCTCGAGCTCTGTACATGTCCGCGGTCGACGTCTCTC
TAGAAGCTTCTGAATAAGCCCTCGTAATATATTTTCATGAAGAATTTAGGTCCAAAAAAAAGATGGGCAT
TAATTCTAGTCATTTAAAAAATTCTATAGATCAGAGGTTACATGGCCAAGATTGAAACTTAGAGGAGTAT
AGTTACATAAAAGAAGGCAAAACGATGTATAAATGAAAGAAATTGAGATGGTGCACGATGCACAGTTGAA
GTGAACTTGCGGGGTTTTTCAGTATCTACGATTCATTTTACTCTTTTTTTGGGTTTGGTGGGGTATCTTC
ATCATCGAATAGATAGTTATATACATCATCCATTGTAGTGGTATTAAACATCCCTGTAGTGATTCCAAAC
GCGTTATACGCAGTTTGGTCCGTCCAACCAGGTGACAGTGGTTTTGAATTATTACCATCATCAATTTTAC
TAGCCGTGATTTCATTATTCATGAAGTTATCATGAACGTTAGAGGAGGCAATTGGTTGTGAAAGCGCTTG
AGAATTTGTTTGAGTTGTTATGAGGTTCGGACCGTTGCTACTGTTAGTGAAAGTGAAGGACAATGAGCTA
TCAGCAATATTCCCACTTTGATTAAAATTGGCGAATTCCGGCGATACAGTCAACTGTCTTTGACCTTTGT
TACTACTCTCTTCCGATGATGATGTCGCACTTATTCTATGCTGTCTCAATGTTAGAGGCATATCAGTCTC
CACTGAAGCCAATCTATCTGTGACGGCATCTTTATTCACATTATCTTGTACAAATAATCCTGTTAACAAT
GCTTTTATATCCTGTAAAGAATCCATTTTCAAAATCATGTCAAGGTCTTCTCGAGGAAAAATCAGTAGAA
ATAGCTGTTCCAGTCTTTCTAGCCTTGATTCCACTTCTGTCAGATGTGCCCTAGTCAGCGGAGACCTTTT
GGTTTTGGGAGAGTAGCGACACTCCCAGTTGTTCTTCAGACACTTGGCGCACTTCGGTTTTTCTTTGGAG
CACTTGAGCTTTTTAAGTCGGCAAATATCGCATGCTTGTTCGATAGAAGACAGTAGCTTCATGGGAGACG
TGTACCTCTAGATACACTTTTCGATTTACTTTGAATTCACTAGTAAATAATTCACTCAACTTTGTTAAAG
TCGCTTTGAAAATTTGCTTTGAGTCGCTTGCTTAGCTTTGTTGCTTTCGCTTCGCTTGATTCAAATTCAC
TGACAACGCGCCGCGAGACCGCGCTTATATATGAAACGGGGAATTCGTCTCGAACTTCACCGAATGATCT
CGAAGTTTCCATTGATTTGCGTTTGAATTTTCTCGAATTTTTATTTTTAAAACGGCCTTTTCGGTATTAT
TCATGCTATTTCCGTAAAGATAAAGGAGAATAGTGGAAACTGGTTGTGCCCTAATTTATTTCAACTTCCA
AAATAAAAACAATCATTATATATTAATGCATTTAAAAAAAAAACGTTACATAACGAATGAGTTGTTGACT
ATTTCATGTTTATTTTTAATTTGGTAAAGTTCGGCAATATTATGAATGAGTAGTGAATTGTTTTGATTTC
ATATACATATGCCAAAGTTGGATTGTCATAGCAATTTTAATAAAACAATTTTCCTATTTTTTTTCTTTTT
AAACTTATTAATAGGTCTTTAAGTAAAATGTTTTAGATTAATCCTTTTTTTTACTTTTATCGTTTATAAT
CAATTACTTTTGCAGAAGATGCCTAAATAATAGTGATTAATAATAAATAAAGAACAATTTTTTATTGAAG
GTTGGGATCCATATATAGGGCCCGGGTTATAATTACCTCAGGTCGACGTCCCATGGCCATTCGAATTCGG
CCGGCCGAATTCGAATGGCCATGGGACGTCGACCTGAGGTAATTATAACCCGGGCCCTATATATGGATCC
AATTGCAATGATCATCATGACAGATCTGACAATGTTCAGTGCAGAGACTCGGCTACGCCTCGTGGACTTT
GAAGTTGACCAACAATGTTTATTCTTACCTCTAATAGTCCTCTGTGGCAAGGTCAAGATTCTGTTAGAAG
CCAATGAAGAACCTGGTTGTTCAATAACATTTTGTTCGTCTAATATTTCACTACCGCTTGACGTTGGCTG
CACTTCATGTACCTCATCTATAAACGCTTCTTCTGTATCGCTCTGGACGTCATCTTCACTTACGTGATCT
GATATTTCACTGTCAGAATCCTCACCAACAAGCTCGTCATCGCTTTGCAGAAGAGCAGAGAGGATATGCT
CATCGTCTAAAGAACTACCCATTTTATTATATATTAGTCACGATATCTATAACAAGAAAATATATATATA
ATAAGTTATCACGTAAGTAGAACATGAAATAACAATATAATTATCGTATGAGTTAAATCTTAAAAGTCAC
GTAAAAGATAATCATGCGTCATTTTGACTCACGCGGTCGTTATAGTTCAAAATCAGTGACACTTACCGCA
TTGACAAGCACGCCTCACGGGAGCTCCAAGCGGCGACTGAGATGTCCTAAATGCACAGCGACGGATTCGC
GCTATTTAGAAAGAGAGAGCAATATTTCAAGAATGCATGCGTCAATTTTACGCAGACTATCTTTCTAGGG
TTAAAAAAGATTTGCGCTTTACTCGACCTAAACTTTAAACACGTCATAGAATCTTCGTTTGACAAAAACC
ACATTGTGGCCAAGCTGTGTGACGCGACGCGCGCTAAAGAATGGCAAACCAAGTCGCGCGAGCGTCGACT
CTAGAGGATCCCCGGGTACCGAGCTCGAATTCGTAATCATGTCATAGCTGTTTCCTGTGTGAAATTGTTA
TCCGCTCACAATTCCACACAACATACGAGCCGGAAGCATAAAGTGTAAAGCCTGGGGTGCCTAATGAGTG
AGCTAACTCACATTAATTGCGTTGCGCTCACTGCCCGCTTTCCAGTCGGGAAACCTGTCGTGCCAGCTGC
ATTAATGAATCGGCCAACGCGCGGGGAGAGGCGGTTTGCGTATTGGGCGCTCTTCCGCTTCCTCGCTCAC
TGACTCGCTGCGCTCGGTCGTTCGGCTGCGGCGAGCGGTATCAGCTCACTCAAAGGCGGTAATACGGTTA
TCCACAGAATCAGGGGATAACGCAGGAAAGAACATGTGAGCAAAAGGCCAGCAAAAGGCCAGGAACCGTA
AAAAGGCCGCGTTGCTGGCGTTTTTCCATAGGCTCCGCCCCCCTGACGAGCATCACAAAAATCGACGCTC
AAGTCAGAGGTGGCGAAACCCGACAGGACTATAAAGATACCAGGCGTTTCCCCCTGGAAGCTCCCTCGTG
CGCTCTCCTGTTCCGACCCTGCCGCTTACCGGATACCTGTCCGCCTTTCTCCCTTCGGGAAGCGTGGCGC
TTTCTCATAGCTCACGCTGTAGGTATCTCAGTTCGGTGTAGGTCGTTCGCTCCAAGCTGGGCTGTGTGCA
CGAACCCCCCGTTCAGCCCGACCGCTGCGCCTTATCCGGTAACTATCGTCTTGAGTCCAACCCGGTAAGA
CACGACTTATCGCCACTGGCAGCAGCCACTGGTAACAGGATTAGCAGAGCGAGGTATGTAGGCGGTGCTA
CAGAGTTCTTGAAGTGGTGGCCTAACTACGGCTACACTAGAAGAACAGTATTTGGTATCTGCGCTCTGCT
GAAGCCAGTTACCTTCGGAAAAAGAGTTGGTAGCTCTTGATCCGGCAAACAAACCACCGCTGGTAGCGGT
GGTTTTTTTGTTTGCAAGCAGCAGATTACGCGCAGAAAAAAAGGATCTCAAGAAGATCCTTTGATCTTTT
CTACGGGGTCTGACGCTCAGTGGAACGAAAACTCACGTTAAGGGATTTTGGTCATGAGATTATCAAAAAG
GATCTTCACCTAGATCCTTTTAAATTAAAAATGAAGTTTTAAATCAATCTAAAGTATATATGAGTAAACT
TGGTCTGACAGTTACCAATGCTTAATCAGTGAGGCACCTATCTCAGCGATCTGTCTATTTCGTTCATCCA
TAGTTGCCTGACTCCCCGTCGTGTAGATAACTACGATACGGGAGGGCTTACCATCTGGCCCCAGTGCTGC
AATGATACCGCGAGACCCACGCTCACCGGCTCCAGATTTATCAGCAATAAACCAGCCAGCCGGAAGGGCC
GAGCGCAGAAGTGGTCCTGCAACTTTATCCGCCTCCATCCAGTCTATTAATTGTTGCCGGGAAGCTAGAG
TAAGTAGTTCGCCAGTTAATAGTTTGCGCAACGTTGTTGCCATTGCTACAGGCATCGTGGTGTCACGCTC
GTCGTTTGGTATGGCTTCATTCAGCTCCGGTTCCCAACGATCAAGGCGAGTTACATGATCCCCCATGTTG
TGCAAAAAAGCGGTTAGCTCCTTCGGTCCTCCGATCGTTGTCAGAAGTAAGTTGGCCGCAGTGTTATCAC
TCATGGTTATGGCAGCACTGCATAATTCTCTTACTGTCATGCCATCCGTAAGATGCTTTTCTGTGACTGG
TGAGTACTCAACCAAGTCATTCTGAGAATAGTGTATGCGGCGACCGAGTTGCTCTTGCCCGGCGTCAATA
CGGGATAATACCGCGCCACATAGCAGAACTTTAAAAGTGCTCATCATTGGAAAACGTTCTTCGGGGCGAA
AACTCTCAAGGATCTTACCGCTGTTGAGATCCAGTTCGATGTAACCCACTCGTGCACCCAACTGATCTTC
AGCATCTTTTACTTTCACCAGCGTTTCTGGGTGAGCAAAAACAGGAAGGCAAAATGCCGCAAAAAAGGGA
ATAAGGGCGACACGGAAATGTTGAATACTCATACTCTTCCTTTTTCAATATTATTGAAGCATTTATCAGG
GTTATTGTCTCATGAGCGGATACATATTTGAATGTATTTAGAAAAATAAACAAATAGGGGTTCCGCGCAC
ATTTCCCCGAAAAGTGCCACCTGACGTCTAAGAAACCATTATTATCATGACATTAACCTATAAAAATAGG
CGTATCACGAGGCCCTTTCGTC
Features (pLannotate 1.2.2; 21 found; start..end, strand, type, name):
    137..236     +  misc_feature   bom (fragment): basis of mobility region from pBR322
    242..396     -  CDS            lacZα (fragment): LacZα fragment of β-galactosidase; lacZ fragment
    400..867     -  CDS            LEF-9 (fragment): LEF9_NPVAC - Experimental evidence at protein level: Swiss-Prot protein existence level 1. Component of the viral DNA-dependent RNA polymerase which is composed of four equimolar subunits of LEF-4, LEF-8, LEF-9, and p47. Plays an essential role in late and very late gene expression. From Autographa californica nuclear polyhedrosis virus (AcMNPV).
    894..1097    +  CDS            FP (fragment): FP25_NPVAC - Experimental evidence at protein level: Swiss-Prot protein existence level 1. From Autographa californica nuclear polyhedrosis virus (AcMNPV).
   2247..2369    +  promoter       hsp70 promoter (fragment): Drosophila melanogaster hsp70Bb promoter
   2383..2416    +  misc_feature   MCS (fragment): multiple cloning site
   2424..3143    +  CDS            EGFP: the original enhanced GFP (Yang et al., 1996) mammalian codon-optimized
   3160..3243    +  CDS            large T antigen (fragment): large T antigen from SV40 (simian virus 40)
   3266..3387    +  polyA_signal   SV40 poly(A) signal: SV40 polyadenylation signal
   4028..4372    -  CDS            GAL4 activation domain: activation domain of the GAL4 transcriptional activator; Saccharomyces cerevisiae GAL4 (truncated)
   4382..4822    -  CDS            GAL4 DNA binding domain: DNA binding domain of the GAL4 transcriptional activator; Saccharomyces cerevisiae GAL4 (truncated)
   6371..6511    +  CDS            FP (fragment): FP25_NPVAC - Experimental evidence at protein level: Swiss-Prot protein existence level 1. From Autographa californica nuclear polyhedrosis virus (AcMNPV).
   6504..6542    -  misc_feature   MCS (fragment): pUC18/19 multiple cloning site
   6575..6591    -  protein_bind   lac operator: The lac repressor binds to the lac operator to inhibit transcription in E. coli. This inhibition can be relieved by adding lactose or isopropyl-β-D-thiogalactopyranoside (IPTG). lac repressor encoded by lacI
   6599..6629    -  promoter       lac promoter: promoter for the E. coli lac operon
   6644..6665    -  protein_bind   CAP binding site: CAP binding activates transcription in the presence of cAMP. E. coli catabolite activator protein
   6678..6770    -  CDS            lacI (fragment): lac repressor; lacI; The lac repressor binds to the lac operator to inhibit transcription in E. coli. This inhibition can be relieved by adding lactose or isopropyl-β-D-thiogalactopyranoside (IPTG).
   6953..7541    -  rep_origin     ori: high-copy-number ColE1/pMB1/pBR322/pUC origin of replication
   7712..8572    -  CDS            AmpR: β-lactamase; bla; confers resistance to ampicillin, carbenicillin, and related antibiotics
   8573..8677    -  promoter       AmpR promoter: bla
   8772..35      +  CDS            rop (fragment) (across the origin): Rop protein, which maintains plasmids at low copy number; rop
