[The description below was written by a language model from this plasmid's Addgene catalogue record and pLannotate feature annotations shown in this document.]
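Description:
pBac[3xP3-EGFP;Tc'hsp5'-Gal4Delta-3'UTR] is a piggyBac transposon transformation plasmid for germline transgenesis of the beetle Tribolium, catalogued as an insect expression vector. In E. coli it is maintained through a high-copy ColE1/pUC-type origin and selected with ampicillin via the β-lactamase gene; the sequenced record is about 8.8 kb. The pUC-derived backbone also accounts for the lac promoter/operator, lacZα and other small bacterial fragments. The annotation tool does not label the piggyBac terminal repeats themselves. It does detect baculovirus FP25 and LEF-9 fragments flanking the payload, probably remnants of the AcMNPV genomic context from which piggyBac was originally isolated.

Two cassettes lie between those flanking regions. The first is the transformation marker. EGFP is placed downstream of an hsp70 core promoter fragment and followed by an SV40 polyadenylation signal. The 3xP3 element named in the construct title is an artificial Pax6-responsive enhancer, although it is not separately annotated. According to the record it drives EGFP in the eyes, so transgenic animals can be identified by eye fluorescence. The second cassette, in the opposite orientation, encodes Gal4Delta, a truncated yeast GAL4 in which the DNA-binding domain is joined directly to an activation domain. The record states that it is expressed from the Tribolium heat-shock promoter with the corresponding 3'UTR; these regulatory regions are unannotated in the feature table.

Once integrated, the construct should give a heat-inducible Gal4 driver line that can activate UAS-linked responder transgenes in a binary expression system. The depositor notes that cassettes can be exchanged using FseI or AscI sites. No transposase is annotated, so it would presumably be supplied from a separate helper source.
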