Addgene plasmid #86449: pBac[3xP3-EGFP;Tc'hsp5'-Gal4Delta-3'UTR]
Purpose: pBAc transposon with transformation marker for Tribolium transgenesis; Drives EGFP expression in the eyes; contains Gal4_ driven by Tribolium heatshock promoter; (Transformation plasmid)
Depositing lab: Gregor Bucher.
Backbone
  Vector backbone: pBac
  Backbone size w/o insert (bp): 5500
  Vector type: Insect Expression
Growth in bacteria
  Bacterial resistance: Ampicillin, 100 μg/mL
  Growth temperature: 37°C
  Growth strain: DH5alpha
  Copy number: High Copy
Gene/Insert
  Gene/Insert name: 3xP3-EGFP;Tc'hsp5'-Gal4Delta-3'UTR
  Cloning method: Restriction Enzyme; 5′ cloning site unknown (unknown if destroyed); 3′ cloning site unknown (unknown if destroyed)
Terms and licenses: Academic/Nonprofit Terms; Industry Terms: Not Available to Industry
Depositor comments: cassette exchange by FseI or AscI; Literature: Horn et al. 2000 doi:10.1007/s004270000110; Berghammer et al. 1999 DOI:10.1038/46463
How to cite: pBac[3xP3-EGFP;Tc'hsp5'-Gal4Delta-3'UTR] was a gift from Gregor Bucher (Addgene plasmid # 86449 ; http://n2t.net/addgene:86449 ; RRID:Addgene_86449)
